Addgene plasmid #109751: actc1b-actn2-mKate2
Purpose: Muscle specific zebrafish expression of mKate2 fused to alpha actinin 2
Depositing lab: Rob Parton. Depositing organization: University of Queensland, Institute for Molecular Bioscience. Publication: In vivo cell biological screening identifies an endocytic capture mechanism for T-tubule formation. Hall TE, Martel N, Ariotti N, Xiong Z, Lo HP, Ferguson C, Rae J, Lim YW, Parton RG. Nat Commun. 2020 Jul 24;11(1):3711. doi: 10.1038/s41467-020-17486-w. PubMed 32709891.
Backbone
  Vector backbone: pDEST-actc1b-ccdb-mKate2
  Vector type: Zebrafish plasmids
Growth in bacteria
  Bacterial resistance: Ampicillin, 100 μg/mL
  Growth temperature: 37°C
  Growth strain: DH5alpha
  Copy number: High Copy
Gene/Insert
  Gene/Insert name: alpha actinin 2
  Species: D. rerio (zebrafish)
  Tag / fusion protein: mKate2 (C terminal on insert)
  Cloning method: Gateway Cloning
Terms and licenses: Academic/Nonprofit Terms; Industry Terms: Not Available to Industry
How to cite: actc1b-actn2-mKate2 was a gift from Rob Parton (Addgene plasmid # 109751 ; http://n2t.net/addgene:109751 ; RRID:Addgene_109751)
