[The description below was written by a language model from this plasmid's Addgene catalogue record and pLannotate feature annotations shown in this document.]
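Description:
actc1b-actn2-mKate2 is a zebrafish expression plasmid made by Gateway recombination of a zebrafish alpha actinin 2 (actn2) coding sequence into the destination vector pDEST-actc1b-ccdb-mKate2, where the insert replaced the ccdB counter-selection cassette. It is maintained in E. coli on a high-copy ColE1/pUC-type origin with ampicillin selection through β-lactamase. The backbone also carries pBluescript-derived remnants: a partial M13 origin, lac promoter/operator elements, a T3 promoter and a multiple cloning site fragment.

In the 11.8 kb sequence, the actn2 open reading frame lies between attB1 and attB2 sites and is followed directly by mKate2, a monomeric far-red fluorescent protein, so the reporter is fused to the C-terminus of alpha actinin 2 across the attB2 scar. The annotation tool labelled the coding region by homology to mouse Actn2, but the catalogue records the insert as zebrafish. An SV40 polyadenylation signal terminates the transcript, and a second SV40 poly(A) signal sits in the opposite orientation just downstream. The actc1b promoter named in the vector and in the stated purpose is not annotated as a feature. It presumably occupies the large unannotated region between the attB4 site and attB1 across the plasmid's circular junction. A short fragment matched to medaka tyrosinase lies next to the M13 origin fragment, and the record does not explain its role.

The stated purpose is muscle-specific expression in zebrafish of mKate2-tagged alpha actinin 2, an F-actin cross-linking protein. The plasmid was deposited in connection with an in vivo cell biological screen examining T-tubule formation.
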