Features (pLannotate 1.2.2; 21 found; start..end, strand, type, name):
      2..22      +  protein_bind   attB1: mutant version of attB; core recombination site for the Gateway® BP reaction BP Clonase™
     35..2716    +  CDS            Actn2: ACTN2_MOUSE - Experimental evidence at protein level: Swiss-Prot protein existence level 1. F-actin cross-linking protein which is thought to anchor actin to a variety of intracellular structures. This is a bundling protein (By similarity). From Mus musculus (Mouse).
   2721..2741    -  protein_bind   attB2: mutant version of attB; core recombination site for the Gateway® BP reaction BP Clonase™
   2744..3439    +  CDS            mKate2: monomeric far-red fluorescent protein (Shcherbo et al., 2009) mammalian codon-optimized
   3455..3538    +  CDS            large T antigen (fragment): large T antigen from SV40 (simian virus 40)
   3561..3642    +  polyA_signal   SV40 poly(A) signal: SV40 polyadenylation signal
   3667..3687    +  CDS            lacZα (fragment): LacZα fragment of β-galactosidase; lacZ fragment
   3703..3837    -  polyA_signal   SV40 poly(A) signal: SV40 polyadenylation signal
   3860..3943    -  CDS            large T antigen (fragment): large T antigen from SV40 (simian virus 40)
   4509..4549    -  misc_feature   MCS (fragment): pBluescript multiple cloning site
   4562..4580    -  promoter       T3 promoter: promoter for bacteriophage T3 RNA polymerase
   4623..4645    -  protein_bind   lac operator (fragment): The lac repressor binds to the lac operator to inhibit transcription in E. coli. This inhibition can be relieved by adding lactose or isopropyl-β-D-thiogalactopyranoside (IPTG). lac repressor encoded by lacI
   4649..4679    -  promoter       lac promoter: promoter for the E. coli lac operon
   4694..4715    -  protein_bind   CAP binding site: CAP binding activates transcription in the presence of cAMP. E. coli catabolite activator protein
   4728..4820    -  CDS            lacI (fragment): lac repressor; lacI; The lac repressor binds to the lac operator to inhibit transcription in E. coli. This inhibition can be relieved by adding lactose or isopropyl-β-D-thiogalactopyranoside (IPTG).
   5003..5591    -  rep_origin     ori: high-copy-number ColE1/pMB1/pBR322/pUC origin of replication
   5762..6622    -  CDS            AmpR: β-lactamase; bla; confers resistance to ampicillin, carbenicillin, and related antibiotics
   6623..6727    -  promoter       AmpR promoter: bla
   6753..6974    -  rep_origin     M13 ori (fragment) (sequence partly withheld): M13 bacteriophage origin of replication; arrow indicates direction of (+) strand synthesis
   6974..7261    +  CDS            tyr (fragment) (sequence partly withheld): TYRO_ORYLA - Also known as tyro. Experimental evidence at transcript level: Swiss-Prot protein existence level 2. This is a copper-containing oxidase that functions in the formation of pigments such as melanins and other polyphenolic compounds. From Oryzias latipes (Japanese rice fish) (Japanese killifish).
   7843..7863    +  protein_bind   attB4: mutant version of attB; core recombination site for the Gateway® BP reaction BP Clonase™
>Addgene plasmid #109751 | actc1b-actn2-mKate2 | addgene full sequence | sequence record 224798 | Addgene NGS Result
GCAAGTTTGTACAAAAAAGCAGGCTGCCACCATGATGAATCAGATCGAGCTTTCAGTGCCTTATGATAAC
GGATATGAAATAGACGAGTACATGATGCAGGAGGATGAATGGGACCGGGATTTACTGCTGGATCCAGCAT
GGGAAAAGCAACAAAGGAAGACGTTCACTGCCTGGTGTAACTCTCACCTGAGAAAAGCTGGGACGCAGAT
CGAGAACATAGAGGAGGACTTTAGAAATGGCCTCAAACTAATGCTGCTGCTTGAAGTCATCTCAGGTGAG
AGGTTACCCAAGCCTGACAGAGGGAAGATGCGTTTTCACAAGATAGCTAATGTCAATAAAGCCCTGGATT
TCATCACCAGTAAAGGTGTGAAACTGGTCTCCATTGGAGCTGAAGAAATTGTGGATGGTAATGTGAAAAT
GACTCTTGGAATGATCTGGACAATCATCCTTCGCTTCGCCATTCAGGATATCTCTGTTGAAGAAACTTCG
GCCAAAGAAGGACTTCTGCTGTGGTGTCAGAGAAAGACTGCCCCGTACCGAAATGTCAATGTTCAAAACT
TCCATGTCAGCTGGAAGGATGGATTGGCGCTGTGCGCTCTCATCCACAGGCACAGGCCTGACCTCATTGA
CTACGCCAAGCTCAACAAGGATGATCCACTGGGTAATTTAAATCTGGCATTTGACATTGCTGAAAAACAT
CTGGACATCCCCAAAATGCTGGATGCAGAGGACATCCTGAGCACCCCTAAACCTGATGAGAGGGCTATTA
TGACATACGTGTCCTGCTTTTACCATGCATTTGCTGGAGCTGAGCAGGCTGAAACTGCTGCGAACAGGAT
CTGTAAGGTGCTTGGAGTGAATCAGGAAAATGAGAAGTTGATGGAGGATTATGAAAGGCTGGCTAGTGAG
CTGTTGGAGTGGATCAGACGTACCATTCCTTGGCTGGAGAATCGTGCAGCTGAGAAGACCATGGTTGAGA
TGCAGAGGAAGCTGGAAGATTTTCGAGATTACCGCAGGATGCACAAACCACCCAAAGTGCAGGAGAAATG
TCAGCTGGAAATCAGCTTCAACACGCTGCAGACCAAACTCCGCATCAGCAACCGGCCTGCGTTTATGCCC
TCTGAGGGCAAAATGGTGTCGGACATAGCGAGTGCGTGGCAAGGGCTGGAACAAGCAGAGAAGGGCTATG
AGGAATGGCTGCTGACTGAGATCAGGAGGCTGGAAAGAGTGGAGCATCTAGCTGAGAAATTCAGACAGAA
AGCTACTAACCATGAGTCCTGGGCTACAGGTAAGGAAGAGATGTTGACCCGGAAGGACTACGAGTCAGCG
TCTCTAATGGAAGTGCGAGCTTTGCTGCGGAAACACGAAGCGTTTGAGAGTGACCTTTCTGCACACCAGG
ACAGAGTTGAGCAGATCGCTGCTATTGCTCAGGAGCTCAATGAGCTGGACTATCATGATGTTGCATCCGT
GAATCAAAGGTGTCAAAGTATTTGTGACCTCTGGGACCATCTGGGCACGCTCACCCAGAAACGCAGAGAG
GCTTTGGAGAGGACAGAGAAACTTTTGGAGACGGTGGATCAGTTGTTTCTGGAATATGCAAAGAGATCTG
CACCCTTTAATAACTGGATGGAAGGAGCTATGGAAGACTTGCAGGACATGTTCATTGTGCACACAATTGA
GGAAGTCCAGACTCTGATAGCTGCTCATGAGCAGTTTAAGGCCACCCTTCCTGAGGCAGATGCAGAGAGA
CAGGCGATCCTTGGCATTCAGCAGGAAGTCCTGAAGATCTTCCAGAGTTATGGCATCCGTGGAGATCTTA
CAAATCCCTACAGCACTATTACTGCAGAAGAAATTGCCATCAAATGGGACAAGGTGAAGAAGCTGGTGCC
CCAGCGTGACAGTGCACTGCAGGAGGAGTTAGCGAGACAGCATGCTAACGAAAGACTCAGACGCCAGTTT
GCTGCCCAAGCCAACCTCATCGGACCCTGGATACAGACTAGGATGGAGGAAATTGGTCATTGTTCTATGG
CGATGGGCGGAACTCTGGAGGATCAGATGACCCAACTGAAGCAGTATGAGCATGTGATCGTCAGCTACAA
ATCCAACATAGACCGACTTGAGGGAGATCACCAACTCATTCAGGAGTCACTTATCTTTGACAACAAACAC
ACTAACTACACTATGGAGCATGCTCGCGTTGGCTGGGAGCTCCTATTGACCACGATTGCTCGCACAATTA
ATGAAATCGAGACTCAAATTTTGACCCGTGATGCAAAAGGGATCAGCCAGGAGCAGATGCATGAGTTCCG
GTCCTCTTTCAACCATTTTGATCGGAAGAAGAACGGGGGCATGGATTCTGATGACTTTAGGGCCTGTCTG
ATCTCGATGGGTTATGATCTGGGAGAGGTGGAGTTTGCTCGGATCATGATGCTGGTGGATCCAAATGCTT
CAGGCAATGTGTCGTTCCAGTCCTTCATTGATTTCATGACTAGAGAGACAGCAGACACAGACACAGCTGA
ACAGGTCATTGCTTCCTTCAAGATCCTCGCTGCAGACAAGCCGTATATTCTGTCAGATGAGTTGAGGCGA
GAGCTTCCTCCAGACCAGGCCGAGTACTGTATCAGTCGAATGCCTCCTTACTGTGGCCCCGGGGCCCTGC
CTGGAGCCTTGGACTACACCGCCTTCTCCACCGCCCTATATGGAGAAAGTGACCTTGACCCAGCTTTCTT
GTACAAAGTGGCTGTGAGCGAGCTGATTAAGGAGAACATGCACATGAAGCTGTACATGGAGGGCACCGTG
AACAACCACCACTTCAAGTGCACATCCGAGGGCGAAGGCAAGCCCTACGAGGGCACCCAGACCATGAGAA
TCAAGGCGGTCGAGGGCGGCCCTCTCCCCTTCGCCTTCGACATCCTGGCTACCAGCTTCATGTACGGCAG
CAAAACCTTCATCAACCACACCCAGGGCATCCCCGACTTCTTTAAGCAGTCCTTCCCCGAGGGCTTCACA
TGGGAGAGAGTCACCACATACGAAGACGGGGGCGTGCTGACCGCTACCCAGGACACCAGCCTCCAGGACG
GCTGCCTCATCTACAACGTCAAGATCAGAGGGGTGAACTTCCCATCCAACGGCCCTGTGATGCAGAAGAA
AACACTCGGCTGGGAGGCCTCCACCGAGACCCTGTACCCCGCTGACGGCGGCCTGGAAGGCAGAGCCGAC
ATGGCCCTGAAGCTCGTGGGCGGGGGCCACCTGATCTGCAACTTGAAGACCACATACAGATCCAAGAAAC
CCGCTAAGAACCTCAAGATGCCCGGCGTCTACTATGTGGACAGAAGACTGGAAAGAATCAAGGAGGCCGA
CAAAGAGACCTACGTCGAGCAGCACGAGGTGGCTGTGGCCAGATACTGCGACCTCCCTAGCAAACTGGGG
CACAGATGAGCGGCCGCGACTCTAGATCATAATCAGCCATACCACATTTGTAGAGGTTTTACTTGCTTTA
AAAAACCTCCCACACCTCCCCCTGAACCTGAAACATAAAATGAATGCAATTGTTGTTGTTAACTTGTTTA
TTGCAGCTTATAATGGTTACAAATAAAGCAATAGCATCACAAATTTCACAAATAAAGCATTTTTTTCACT
GCCAACTTTATTATACATAGTTGATAATTCACTGGCCGTCGTTTTACGGTACCATCGATGATGATCCAGA
CATGATAAGATACATTGATGAGTTTGGACAAACCACAACTAGAATGCAGTGAAAAAAATGCTTTATTTGT
GAAATTTGTGATGCTATTGCTTTATTTGTAACCATTATAAGCTGCAATAAACAAGTTAACAACAACAATT
GCATTCATTTTATGTTTCAGGTTCAGGGGGAGGTGTGGGAGGTTTTTTAAAGCAAGTAAAACCTCTACAA
ATGTGGTATGGCTGATTATGATCCTCTAGATCAGATCTGCGAAGATACGGCCACGGGTGCTCTTGATCCT
GTGGCTGATTTTGGACTGTGCTGCTCGCAGCTGCTGATGAATCACATACTTCCTCCATTTTCTTCCACTG
ATTGACTGTTATAATTTCCCTAATTTCCAGGTCAAGGTGCTGTGCATTGTGGTAATAGATGTGACATGAC
GTCACTTCCAAAGGACCAATGAACATGTCTGACCAATTTCATATAATGTGAAAACGATTTTCATAGGCAG
AATAAATAACATTTAAATTAAACTGGGCATCAGCGCAATTCAATTGGTTTGGTAATAGCAAGGGAAAATA
GAATGAAGTGATCTCCAAAAAATAAGTACTTTTTGACTGTAAATAAAATTGTAAGGAGTAAAAAGTACTT
TTTTTTCTAAAAAAATGTAATTAAGTAAAAGTAAAAGTATTGATTTTTAATTGTACTCAAGTAAAGTAAA
AATCCCCAAAAATAATACTTAAGTACAGTAATCAAGTAAAATTACTCAAGTACTTTACACCTCTGGTTCT
TGACCCCCTACCTTCAGCAAGCCCAGCAGATCCACTAGTTCTAGAGCGGCCGCCACCGCGGTGGAGCTCC
AGCTTTTGTTCCCTTTAGTGAGGGTTAATTGCGCGCTTGGCGTAATCATGGTCATAGCTGTTTCCTGTGT
GAAATTGTTATCCGCTCACAATTCCACACAACATACGAGCCGGAAGCATAAAGTGTAAAGCCTGGGGTGC
CTAATGAGTGAGCTAACTCACATTAATTGCGTTGCGCTCACTGCCCGCTTTCCAGTCGGGAAACCTGTCG
TGCCAGCTGCATTAATGAATCGGCCAACGCGCGGGGAGAGGCGGTTTGCGTATTGGGCGCTCTTCCGCTT
CCTCGCTCACTGACTCGCTGCGCTCGGTCGTTCGGCTGCGGCGAGCGGTATCAGCTCACTCAAAGGCGGT
AATACGGTTATCCACAGAATCAGGGGATAACGCAGGAAAGAACATGTGAGCAAAAGGCCAGCAAAAGGCC
AGGAACCGTAAAAAGGCCGCGTTGCTGGCGTTTTTCCATAGGCTCCGCCCCCCTGACGAGCATCACAAAA
ATCGACGCTCAAGTCAGAGGTGGCGAAACCCGACAGGACTATAAAGATACCAGGCGTTTCCCCCTGGAAG
CTCCCTCGTGCGCTCTCCTGTTCCGACCCTGCCGCTTACCGGATACCTGTCCGCCTTTCTCCCTTCGGGA
AGCGTGGCGCTTTCTCATAGCTCACGCTGTAGGTATCTCAGTTCGGTGTAGGTCGTTCGCTCCAAGCTGG
GCTGTGTGCACGAACCCCCCGTTCAGCCCGACCGCTGCGCCTTATCCGGTAACTATCGTCTTGAGTCCAA
CCCGGTAAGACACGACTTATCGCCACTGGCAGCAGCCACTGGTAACAGGATTAGCAGAGCGAGGTATGTA
GGCGGTGCTACAGAGTTCTTGAAGTGGTGGCCTAACTACGGCTACACTAGAAGAACAGTATTTGGTATCT
GCGCTCTGCTGAAGCCAGTTACCTTCGGAAAAAGAGTTGGTAGCTCTTGATCCGGCAAACAAACCACCGC
TGGTAGCGGTGGTTTTTTTGTTTGCAAGCAGCAGATTACGCGCAGAAAAAAAGGATCTCAAGAAGATCCT
TTGATCTTTTCTACGGGGTCTGACGCTCAGTGGAACGAAAACTCACGTTAAGGCATTTTGGTCATGAGAT
TATCAAAAAGGATCTTCACCTAGATCCTTTTAAATTAAAAATGAAGTTTTAAATCAATCTAAAGTATATA
TGAGTAAACTTGGTCTGACAGTTACCAATGCTTAATCAGTGAGGCACCTATCTCAGCGATCTGTCTATTT
CGTTCATCCATAGTTGCCTGACTCCCCGTCGTGTAGATAACTACGATACGGGAGGGCTTACCATCTGGCC
CCAGTGCTGCAATGATACCGCGAGACCCACGCTCACCGGCTCCAGATTTATCAGCAATAAACCAGCCAGC
CGGAAGGGCCGAGCGCAGAAGTGGTCCTGCAACTTTATCCGCCTCCATCCAGTCTATTAATTGTTGCCGG
GAAGCTAGAGTAAGTAGTTCGCCAGTTAATAGTTTGCGCAACGTTGTTGCCATTGCTACAGGCATCGTGG
TGTCACGCTCGTCGTTTGGTATGGCTTCATTCAGCTCCGGTTCCCAACGATCAAGGCGAGTTACATGATC
CCCCATGTTGTGCAAAAAAGCGGTTAGCTCCTTCGGTCCTCCGATCGTTGTCAGAAGTAAGTTGGCCGCA
GTGTTATCACTCATGGTTATGGCAGCACTGCATAATTCTCTTACTGTCATGCCATCCGTAAGATGCTTTT
CTGTGACTGGTGAGTACTCAACCAAGTCATTCTGAGAATAGTGTATGCGGCGACCGAGTTGCTCTTGCCC
GGCGTCAATACGGGATAATACCGCGCCACATAGCAGAACTTTAAAAGTGCTCATCATTGGAAAACGTTCT
TCGGGGCGAAAACTCTCAAGGATCTTACCGCTGTTGAGATCCAGTTCGATGTAACCCACTCGTGCACCCA
ACTGATCTTCAGCATCTTTTACTTTCACCAGCGTTTCTGGGTGAGCAAAAACAGGAAGGCAAAATGCCGC
AAAAAAGGGAATAAGGGCGACACGGAAATGTTGAATACTCATACTCTTCCTTTTTCAATATTATTGAAGC
ATTTATCAGGGTTATTGTCTCATGAGCGGATACATATTTGAATGTATTTAGAAAAATAAACAAATAGGGG
TTCCGCGCACATTTCCCCGAAAAGTGCCACCTAAATTGTAAGCGTTAATATTTTGTTAAAATTCGCGTTA
AATTTTTGTTAAATCAGCTCATTTTTTAACCAATAGGCCGAAATCGGCAAAATCCCTTATAAATCAAAAG
AATAGACCGAGATAGGGT
[37 nt withheld, positions 6879-6915]
AAAGAACGTGGACTCCAACGTCAAAGG
[32 nt withheld, positions 6943-6974]
GCTGGCTAAGAACTCATCAGCCTCCCCGGTCCATCTACCCACGTACCAATGCACCAATTGGCCACAATGA
CGGCTACTACATGGTGCCATTCCTTCCTCTTTATAGGAATGGAGACTACCTCCTGTCCAACAATGCTCTT
GGATACGAGTACGCCTACCTGTTGGACCCAGGTCATTGCACAACACCAGAAATGCCCTCTGATCTGCAAA
AGACGTGAATATCTGTTCAGACACCCATATCCACTCTGTTCCACACAGGTCAGAGGTTTGTCCAGGAGTT
CTTGACAGAGGTGTAAAAAGTACTCAAAAATTTTACTCAAGTGAAAGTACAAGTACTTAGGGAAAATTTT
ACTCAATTAAAAGTAAAAGTATCTGGCTAGAATCTTACTTGAGTAAAAGTAAAAAAGTACTCCATTAAAA
TTGTACTTGAGTATTAAGGAAGTAAAAGTAAAAGCAAGAAAGAAAACTAGAGATTCTTGTTTAAGCTTTT
AATCTCAAAAAACATTAAATGAAATGCATACAAGGTTTTATCCTGCTTTAGAACTGTTTGTATTTAATTA
TCAAACTATAAGACAGACAATCTAATGCCAGTACACGCTACTCAAAGTTGTAAAACCTCAGATTTAACTT
CAGTAGAAGCTGATTCTCAAAATTGTTAGTGTCAAGCCTAGCTCTTTTGGGGCTGAAAAGCAATCCTGCA
GTGCTGAAAAGCCTCTCACAGGCAGCCGATGCGGGAAGAGGTGTATTAGTCTTGATAGAGAGGCTGCAAA
TAGCAGGAAACGTGAGCAGAGACTCCCTGGTGTCTGAAACACAGGCCAGATGGGCCCTCGAGCAGGAAAC
AGCTATGACCATGATTACGCCAAGCTATCAACTTTGTATAGAAAAGTTGGCACGCGCAGATTCCGTGTGG
GCCTGGTAATATCTTACCATTTTAAGCTATTTTAAGATTAGGGAAAAAAATTAAATAAAACTACTTTAAA
ATTACTTTCCTTAAAAAGCAACATATTTATTTAGTTTTTGTTTAACTGGCTCAAGATTGTAATATTTTAC
TTTTACATGTTTTTTTAAGTACCTAAATGTGTTCAAAAGTAAAGTATGTTATTGTTTTTTTTTTTTAATG
TTAGCTAAGCTTTAAATTGTAATATATTACTTTTAAAAGTGACTTTTTAAAAATGTAAATAAAAAAGTAA
CTATAAATGTGTAATGCATGTTATTTCTGTGGGTTTTTAATTTTCATCTCAACTGGGCTTACAATTTTAA
CATAATAAAAATCAAATCAAATCAAATCAGGCCCTTATTTGTCACATACACTCTTGTATACTGAAATAAA
CTAAATGTTGAGAAAAATTTAAATACACCAAAATAACGCATACCTTTTTTGTAATTACCTAAGTAAAACA
TTTAGTTCCTTTTTTAAGTGACTCAAGATTGTAATCTATTAATTGTAAAAGATAAAACTAGTGATCAATC
TGACGTGCTTCTATGCAGCCTGTGAGATTAATTGTGATGTTTAATTATTAAACAATTTAAATGGATCAAA
CATTTCACATGTGCTTATTGTGTCCAACAAAACCAGCAGAAGCACTTAAAAATATTGCATGACAACATGA
GTTTTTAATGTAAATTATATATACTTCCTAAACGAAGTTAATCATATTTCTAAAATAATAATGTCATTGA
AATATTTAAATAAATGATAAGCTTTAGTTGATTCAACATAAAATTGAAAGCAATAAGGACTTTTTTTTTT
TACAGCGGTGAAGCAAAAGCATGTAATAATCATATAATATAATAAATAAATAAATAAATAATGGCTCTTG
GTGCAAATATGAACACTTTAAATAAATATAGAATAAATATGATCAATAAGTCATAACGATGTGTTTTATG
TTGATTATAATTTAAACATGTTTCTAACGCAAGTTTTAAAAACTGTTTTAAAGTATTATTTTAAGTTATA
AGATCAATTTGACTCAACATTTTGTAGTGAAAATATGTTGTGTAAAATTAATATAATATACACTATAAAA
ATGCAGGGTTCCACACAATACATTAATGTTGTCCCAACACAAATCGATTAAGTTAACAAATATATGTGGA
TTGAACATAAAAAATTAAGTTGTCCCAATGAAATCTCAAGAATTGTGTTGTTTCAGCTCATTTTAAATAA
GTAGTTTTAACAAGTAAAAAATAACATATTTTTGAGTGTGTATATATATATATTACAAAATATAATAATA
TAAAATGTAAAAGATATAAACCATGCTACATATATTTAAGAGCTATTTTGCACATTACTTTTTTGCAAGC
CATTTTAGTGTTTTTTTTACAAATATATATTAGCTAAATATACAATATCTTAAATATACAATTAATCAGA
CATGCAATTAATGCATTTAACCTACATAAAAATACATGATCAACATATGTTTTATGCTGATTACAACTAA
ATCAAACGTAATGAAATTAATTTATAAAAGCGATTTAAATATGTCAATATTTTAAGTTAAAATCACTTGA
AACCTACTATAAATGAACTTAAATTAAAAAAATCTCCTTTAATTCCAATGCAACAGTGTTGTTTTTTCAG
CTGAGGACCCCCGGTGCAGATGGTTGGCCCCCGGCCCGCTATTCTAAGGAAGCCTTTCTTAATTTTAGGG
CGGCGCTGCATGCGCTCAGATCAGATTCACGGGTGGAGAGGGTTATTTTCTCTTTTTTATTTTTTCTTGC
CTGCTCATATTTGGGCCTGTGTGAACCCCAGGCTCCGCCTCGGCCCCCAGGAGCCGCTCTTATTTAAAGG
GGATCCTCGCCTTCAGTCTTCGTCCCAGTGGAAGCATCAGTCTTGTGATAACAACTTGGTGAGTCCTACA
GACCAGCGCTCGACTCTAGGCTTTAAATGCATTGATTTCTCTGGATTAGCTACCGGGAGAGTTTTAACTT
TGCTTATTAGTCTTGTGCTCGAACTGCTAGGTTTAAAGAGTGTTTTCTCTAATGCATGCATGAAGCGACA
GCTGAAAACCAGAAATAGAGCGTTTGTCCTCCTGTTAAACTCTAGCCTTTCTTTGGCATTTGTCAGTCCG
AGTCTTCAGCTGCCGGCAGGAGATTGGGTTTCAGTAACACTTGCTGAGCACAAACTACACGTGCTTTCTT
CAGATTTAATTCATTATTAATCATTCTAGATTTAAATGATGTTCTTACTCATTGCTGATTATTTTAGCCT
TGCGGAGCAGATTAAATGAGCACGTGTTTCATTAAGATTGATTTAAATATAATTAATATTTCACCACTGT
AGTTTTAAAATTGCCTTCTAAGTCATGGTTGATTTTTAATAGGTATCGGCTCTAATTAGATTACTATTTT
GGTTTTTAAATGTTATTTCTATTTCATTTGTAGGCTCGTTTTTAATGTGATTTTATTAGATTCTAGTTTT
AAAATCATCTCTTAGCCTTAATGAGCAGACTGAATGAACATGTTTCATTAAGATTAACTTCATTATAATG
AATTATTTAATCATTCTAGTGGGTTATAAATCAGCTCTATTTAAATTAATTGTCGTGTTTATTTCTATTT
AATTTTTGATTATTTTTTCAGGGTCGTTTTTATGTGATTTTTTCCCGTTTCTAATTTTAAACTAATTGTT
TGATTTTTATATGATTCGACTCTTTTTAAATGAATTGTTTTGCTTTTTTTATTGAGCATATATATATTAT
ACAATTTCAATCAACAATTGTTGTGCTTTTTAAATGTTGTTTCTATTTCATTTCTAGGGTCGATTTTATT
CGATTCTAGTTTTAAAATCGTGATTTTTAACTTCTAACCTTACTGAGCAGACTGAATGAACATGTTTCAT
CAAGATTAACTTCATTATAGTTAATTATTGAATCGTGCTAGTGGTTTATAAATCAGCTCTATTTAAATTA
ATCATCATCATTATTTCTATTTAATTTTTATTATTTCTTTAGGATTATTTTTATGTGATTTTTTTCACGT
TCTAGTTTTAAACTCAATGCTCATTACTGCTCACCCTTGCTGAGCAGTCTTTCGTTAAGATTAAATTAAT
TAATAACCATTCTAGTTTTAAAACAGTGTCTTAAGGCATAGCTGATATTTTACAAGTTTACTATTTAATA
TATCTCCTTTCTTTTTTTAGGGTCGATTTCATCTGATTTGATTAATTTTTATTATCTTCACTAAGCTTTT
TGTTCTAGGTTTTATTCTCAGTATTATTACTGTTATATTTGAACTGAATTTCTCCTCATAGTTTATTCAT
TTTATTTATTTATTTTTTGTTTATTCGCTATTTTGTATTTTAGTTTTTAATTAGAAATTTTATTAGAATC
GTTTTGAACTAGTTTTTATGCACTCTAACATTAATATTAAATCATAACTATTATTTTTATTATAATTTAT
TTGTGTTTATCTTTTTGTGTAGCTTTCATGTGTTTTTATTTTAGTTTTATTATGTTTGCATTGAATTTTT
TGGACTAGTTTATATAACGATATACAGAAAAGCCATGACAACAAATGTTTTTATAATACCTATTAAGTAT
AAGCTAATCAGATTTCCACTATTCTGTTCAAAGTTAACATTATTAGCCATTCTGATGGATCATTTGACAT
TTGTCATATGTCTTTATGAACACTGCTCTTTCAGATGCCACTTTTAAAGCTGTTTTTTACAGTAAATGAA
CGTTTATTATTATGACATTATTTCCTAAGGCCTCTAGAGTACAGCAGGATGTGGCGTGTGCATTACCGTG
TAATTATGCTGACTGTAAATGTGCATTTATAGACTGTCAGCATGTCTGACTGTGCGCTGTTGTGATTGGT
CCTGCACAGACCAAG
